Addgene plasmid #115667: TetON-shYAP
Purpose: Inducible YAP knockdown
Depositing lab: Joan Massague. Depositing organization: Memorial Sloan-Kettering Cancer Center. Publication: Pericyte-like spreading by disseminated cancer cells activates YAP and MRTF for metastatic colonization. Er EE, Valiente M, Ganesh K, Zou Y, Agrawal S, Hu J, Griscom B, Rosenblum M, Boire A, Brogi E, Giancotti FG, Schachner M, Malladi S, Massague J. Nat Cell Biol. 2018 Aug;20(8):966-978. doi: 10.1038/s41556-018-0138-8. Epub 2018 Jul 23. PubMed 30038252.
Backbone
  Vector backbone: pTRIPZ
  Total vector size (bp): 7000
  Vector type: Mammalian Expression, Lentiviral, RNAi
  Selectable markers: Puromycin
Growth in bacteria
  Bacterial resistance: Ampicillin, 100 μg/mL
  Growth temperature: 37°C
  Growth strain: NEB Stable
  Copy number: Unknown
Gene/Insert
  Gene/Insert name: YAP shRNA
  gRNA/shRNA sequence: TTATGCCTGTTATGAACCC
  Species: H. sapiens (human)
  Entrez Gene: YAP1 (a.k.a. COB1, YAP, YAP-1, YAP2, YAP65, YKI)
Terms and licenses: Academic/Nonprofit Terms; Industry Terms: Not Available to Industry
How to cite: TetON-shYAP was a gift from Joan Massague (Addgene plasmid # 115667 ; http://n2t.net/addgene:115667 ; RRID:Addgene_115667)
