[The description below was written by a language model from this plasmid's Addgene catalogue record and pLannotate feature annotations shown in this document.]
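Description:
TetON-shYAP is a doxycycline-inducible lentiviral RNAi vector built on the pTRIPZ backbone and designed for conditional knockdown of human YAP1. It is propagated in E. coli through a high-copy ColE1/pUC-type origin with ampicillin resistance; an f1 origin is also present, and an EM7-driven bleomycin/Zeocin resistance gene sits just upstream of the inducible cassette. The catalogue lists a total size of about 7 kb, but both full-plasmid sequencing records are 13,387 nt, so the listed figure understates the real construct. The lentiviral portion comprises a truncated HIV-1 5' LTR, Ψ packaging signal, partial gag, RRE, cPPT/CTS, WPRE and a self-inactivating ΔU3 3' LTR, so viral particles require packaging functions supplied in trans.

The payload is an all-in-one Tet-On system. A tight TRE promoter drives TurboRFP followed by the YAP-targeting shRNA, which lies in the gap between the annotated 5' and 3' miR-30a flanking sequences, so the hairpin is processed like an endogenous microRNA and red fluorescence reports induction. Downstream, the constitutive human UbC promoter expresses rtTA3, flanked by two loxP511 sites, followed by an EMCV IRES and the puromycin resistance gene for selecting transduced mammalian cells. Adding doxycycline lets rtTA3 activate the TRE, switching on both the reporter and the shRNA. Outside the LTRs, the annotation also detects an SV40 promoter followed by hygromycin and ble gene fragments, which the catalogue does not list as markers. The associated study concerns YAP and MRTF activation during metastatic colonization by disseminated cancer cells, consistent with use for timed YAP depletion in stably transduced cells.
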