Features (pLannotate 1.2.2; 38 found; start..end, strand, type, name):
    157..204     -  promoter       EM7 promoter: synthetic bacterial promoter&nbsp
    231..509     +  promoter       tight TRE promoter (fragment): Tet-responsive promoter PTight, consisting of seven tet operator sequences followed by the minimal CMV promoter
    523..1215    +  CDS            TurboRFP: TurboRFP is a basic (constitutively fluorescent) orange fluorescent protein published in 2007, derived from Entacmaea quadricolor. It has low acid sensitivity.
   1231..1324    +  ncRNA          5' miR-30a: sequence upstream of the 71-nt precursor of the human miR-30a microRNA (Zeng et al., 2002) miRNA
   1436..1548    +  ncRNA          3' miR-30a: sequence downstream of the 71-nt precursor of the human miR-30a microRNA (Zeng et al., 2002) miRNA
   1626..1644    -  promoter       T7 promoter: promoter for bacteriophage T7 RNA polymerase
   1655..2866    +  promoter       UbC promoter: human ubiquitin C promoter
   2879..2912    +  protein_bind   loxP511: Cre-mediated recombination occurs in the 8-bp core sequence (GTATACAT). loxP511 sites are compatible with each other, but incompatible with wild-type loxP sites. Cre recombinase
   2919..3626    +  CDS            rtTA3: reverse tetracycline transactivator 3 activates expression from Tet-responsive promoters in the presence of doxycycline
   3627..3660    +  protein_bind   loxP511: Cre-mediated recombination occurs in the 8-bp core sequence (GTATACAT). loxP511 sites are compatible with each other, but incompatible with wild-type loxP sites. Cre recombinase
   3683..4255    +  misc_feature   IRES: internal ribosome entry site (IRES) of the encephalomyocarditis virus (EMCV)
   4264..4860    +  CDS            PuroR: puromycin N-acetyltransferase; pac from Streptomyces alboniger; confers resistance to puromycin
   4876..5464    +  misc_feature   WPRE: woodchuck hepatitis virus posttranscriptional regulatory element
   5481..5669    +  CDS            nef (fragment): NEF_HV1Z2 - Experimental evidence at protein level: Swiss-Prot protein existence level 1. Extracellular Nef protein targets CD4(+) T-lymphocytes for apoptosis by interacting with CXCR4 surface receptors. From Human immunodeficiency virus type 1 group M subtype D (isolate Z2/CDC-Z34) (HIV-1).
   5671..5904    +  LTR            3' LTR (ΔU3): self-inactivating 3' long terminal repeat (LTR) from HIV-1
   6011..6235    +  polyA_signal   bGH poly(A) signal: bovine growth hormone polyadenylation signal
   6239..6260    +  promoter       SV40 promoter (fragment): SV40 enhancer and early promoter
   6281..6709    +  rep_origin     f1 ori (sequence partly withheld): f1 bacteriophage origin of replication; arrow indicates direction of (+) strand synthesis
   6723..7052    +  promoter       SV40 promoter: SV40 enhancer and early promoter
   7101..8130    +  CDS            HygR (fragment): aminoglycoside phosphotransferase from E. coli; aph(4)-Ia; confers resistance to hygromycin
   8140..8265    +  CDS            ble (fragment): BLE_KLEPN - Experimental evidence at protein level: Swiss-Prot protein existence level 1. Binding protein with a strong affinity to the bleomycin family of antibiotics. Binds to CL990; an antimitotic-antibiotic compound. From Klebsiella pneumoniae.
   8260..8381    +  polyA_signal   SV40 poly(A) signal: SV40 polyadenylation signal
   8452..8474    -  protein_bind   lac operator (fragment): The lac repressor binds to the lac operator to inhibit transcription in E. coli. This inhibition can be relieved by adding lactose or isopropyl-β-D-thiogalactopyranoside (IPTG). lac repressor encoded by lacI
   8478..8508    -  promoter       lac promoter: promoter for the E. coli lac operon
   8523..8544    -  protein_bind   CAP binding site: CAP binding activates transcription in the presence of cAMP. E. coli catabolite activator protein
   8557..8649    -  CDS            lacI (fragment): lac repressor; lacI; The lac repressor binds to the lac operator to inhibit transcription in E. coli. This inhibition can be relieved by adding lactose or isopropyl-β-D-thiogalactopyranoside (IPTG).
   8832..9420    -  rep_origin     ori: high-copy-number ColE1/pMB1/pBR322/pUC origin of replication
   9591..10451   -  CDS            AmpR: β-lactamase; bla; confers resistance to ampicillin, carbenicillin, and related antibiotics
  10452..10556   -  promoter       AmpR promoter: bla
  10604..10738   +  polyA_signal   SV40 poly(A) signal: SV40 polyadenylation signal
  10905..11234   +  CDS            nef (fragment): NEF_HV1BR - Experimental evidence at protein level: Swiss-Prot protein existence level 1. Extracellular Nef protein targets CD4(+) T-lymphocytes for apoptosis by interacting with CXCR4 surface receptors (PubMed:14990729). From Human immunodeficiency virus type 1 group M subtype B (isolate BRU/LAI) (HIV-1).
  11282..11539   +  LTR            5' LTR (truncated): truncated 5' long terminal repeat (LTR) from HIV-1
  11586..11711   +  misc_feature   HIV-1 Ψ: packaging signal of human immunodeficiency virus type 1
  11695..12033   +  CDS            HIV-1 gag (fragment): gag protein from human immunodeficiency virus 1; gag
  12208..12441   +  misc_feature   RRE: The Rev response element (RRE) of HIV-1 allows for Rev-dependent mRNA export from the nucleus to the cytoplasm.
  12818..12918   +  CDS            Rev (fragment): human immunodeficiency virus 1 (HIV-1) Rev protein; rev; enhances nuclear export of unspliced and incompletely spliced viral mRNAs
  12968..13085   +  misc_feature   cPPT/CTS: central polypurine tract and central termination sequence of HIV-1
  13150..137     -  CDS            BleoR (across the origin): antibiotic-binding protein; Sh ble from Streptoalloteichus hindustanus; confers resistance to bleomycin, phleomycin, and Zeocin™
>Addgene plasmid #115667 | TetON-shYAP | addgene full sequence | sequence record 481552 | Addgene NGS Result
ACGTCGTCCCGGACCACACCGGCGAAGTCGTCCTCCACGAAGTCCCGGGAGAACCCGAGCCGGTCGGTCC
AGAACTCGACCGCTCCGGCGACGTCGCGCGCGGTGAGCACCGGAACGGCACTGGTCAACTTGGCCATGGT
GGCCCTCCTATAGTGAGTCGTATTATACTATGCCGATATACTATGCCGATGATTAATTGTCAACACGTGC
TGCAGGTCCGAGGTTCTAGACGAGTTTACTCCCTATCAGTGATAGAGAACGATGTCGAGTTTACTCCCTA
TCAGTGATAGAGAACGTATGTCGAGTTTACTCCCTATCAGTGATAGAGAACGTATGTCGAGTTTACTCCC
TATCAGTGATAGAGAACGTATGTCGAGTTTATCCCTATCAGTGATAGAGAACGTATGTCGAGTTTACTCC
CTATCAGTGATAGAGAACGTATGTCGAGGTAGGCGTGTACGGTGGGAGGCCTATATAAGCAGAGCTCGTT
TAGTGAACCGTCAGATCGCACCGGTCGCCACCATGAGCGAGCTGATCAAGGAGAACATGCACATGAAGCT
GTACATGGAGGGCACCGTGAACAACCACCACTTCAAGTGCACATCCGAGGGCGAAGGCAAGCCCTACGAG
GGCACCCAGACCATGAAGATCAAGGTGGTCGAGGGCGGCCCTCTCCCCTTCGCCTTCGACATCCTGGCTA
CCAGCTTCATGTACGGCAGCAAAGCCTTCATCAACCACACCCAGGGCATCCCCGACTTCTTTAAGCAGTC
CTTCCCTGAGGGCTTCACATGGGAGAGAATCACCACATACGAAGACGGGGGCGTGCTGACCGCTACCCAG
GACACCAGCTTCCAGAACGGCTGCATCATCTACAACGTCAAGATCAACGGGGTGAACTTCCCATCCAACG
GCCCTGTGATGCAGAAGAAAACACGCGGCTGGGAGGCCAACACCGAGATGCTGTACCCCGCTGACGGCGG
CCTGAGAGGCCACAGCCAGATGGCCCTGAAGCTCGTGGGCGGGGGCTACCTGCACTGCTCCTTCAAGACC
ACATACAGATCCAAGAAACCCGCTAAGAACCTCAAGATGCCCGGCTTCCACTTCGTGGACCACAGACTGG
AAAGAATCAAGGAGGCCGACAAAGAGACCTACGTCGAGCAGCACGAGATGGCTGTGGCCAAGTACTGCGA
CCTCCCTAGCAAACTGGGGCACAGATAATCGATAGTTTGTTTGAATGAGGCTTCAGTACTTTACAGAATC
GTTGCCTGCACATCTTGGAAACACTTGCTGGGATTACTTCTTCAGGTTAACCCAACAGAAGGCTCGAGAA
GGTATATTGCTGTTGACAGTGAGCGCAGGGTTCATAACAGGCATAAATAGTGAAGCCACAGATGTATTTA
TGCCTGTTATGAACCCTTTGCCTACTGCCTCGGAATTCAAGGGGCTACTTTAGGAGCAATTATCTTGTTT
ACTAAAACTGAATACCTTGCTATCTCTTTGATACATTTTTACAAAGCTGAATTAAAATGGTATAAATTAA
ATCACTTTTTTCAATTGGAAGACTTCCATATTGTTGATGTCCACGCATGTCTAATGTGTGCAAGCGGGGC
GGTTAGATGCGCTATCCTATAGTGAGTCGTATTAAATTACGCGTGGCCTCCGCGCCGGGTTTTGGCGCCT
CCCGCGGGCGCCCCCCTCCTCACGGCGAGCGCTGCCACGTCAGACGAAGGGCGCAGCGAGCGTCCTGATC
CTTCCGCCCGGACGCTCAGGACAGCGGCCCGCTGCTCATAAGACTCGGCCTTAGAACCCCAGTATCAGCA
GAAGGACATTTTAGGACGGGACTTGGGTGACTCTAGGGCACTGGTTTTCTTTCCAGAGAGCGGAACAGGC
GAGGAAAAGTAGTCCCTTCTCGGCGATTCTGCGGAGGGATCTCCGTGGGGCGGTGAACGCCGATGATTAT
ATAAGGACGCGCCGGGTGTGGCACAGCTAGTTCCGTCGCAGCCGGGATTTGGGTCGCGGTTCTTGTTTGT
GGATCGCTGTGATCGTCACTTGGTGAGTAGCGGGCTGCTGGGCTGGCCGGGGCTTTCGTGGCCGCCGGGC
CGCTCGGTGGGACGGAAGCGTGTGGAGAGACCGCCAAGGGCTGTAGTCTGGGTCCGCGAGCAAGGTTGCC
CTGAACTGGGGGTTGGGGGGAGCGCAGCAAAATGGCGGCTGTTCCCGAGTCTTGAATGGAAGACGCTTGT
GAGGCGGGCTGTGAGGTCGTTGAAACAAGGTGGGGGGCATGGTGGGCGGCAAGAACCCAAGGTCTTGAGG
CCTTCGCTAATGCGGGAAAGCTCTTATTCGGGTGAGATGGGCTGGGGCACCATCTGGGGACCCTGACGTG
AAGTTTGTCACTGACTGGAGAACTCGGTTTGTCGTCTGTTGCGGGGGCGGCAGTTATGGCGGTGCCGTTG
GGCAGTGCACCCGTACCTTTGGGAGCGCGCGCCCTCGTCGTGTCGTGACGTCACCCGTTCTGTTGGCTTA
TAATGCAGGGTGGGGCCACCTGCCGGTAGGTGTGCGGTAGGCTTTTCTCCGTCGCAGGACGCAGGGTTCG
GGCCTAGGGTAGGCTCTCCTGAATCGACAGGCGCCGGACCTCTGGTGAGGGGAGGGATAAGTGAGGCGTC
AGTTTCTTTGGTCGGTTTTATGTACCTATCTTCTTAAGTAGCTGAAGCTCCGGTTTTGAACTATGCGCTC
GGGGTTGGCGAGTGTGTTTTGTGAAGTTTTTTAGGCACCTTTTGAAATGTAATCATTTGGGTCAATATGT
AATTTTCAGTGTTAGACTAGTAAATTGTCCGCTAAATTCTGGCCGTTTTTGGCTTTTTTGTTAGACGCTA
GCGGATCCATAACTTCGTATAGTATACATTATACGAAGTTATGCCACCATGTCTAGGCTGGACAAGAGCA
AAGTCATAAACGGAGCTCTGGAATTACTCAATGGTGTCGGTATCGAAGGCCTGACGACAAGGAAACTCGC
TCAAAAGCTGGGAGTTGAGCAGCCTACCCTGTACTGGCACGTGAAGAACAAGCGGGCCCTGCTCGATGCC
CTGCCAATCGAGATGCTGGACAGGCATCATACCCACTTCTGCCCCCTGGAAGGCGAGTCATGGCAAGACT
TTCTGCGGAACAACGCCAAGTCATACCGCTGTGCTCTCCTCTCACATCGCGACGGGGCTAAAGTGCATCT
CGGCACCCGCCCAACAGAGAAACAGTACGAAACCCTGGAAAATCAGCTCGCGTTCCTGTGTCAGCAAGGC
TTCTCCCTGGAGAACGCACTGTACGCTCTGTCCGCCGTGGGCCACTTTACACTGGGCTGCGTATTGGAGG
AACAGGAGCATCAAGTAGCAAAAGAGGAAAGAGAGACACCTACCACCGATTCTATGCCCCCACTTCTGAG
ACAAGCAATTGAGCTGTTCGACCGGCAGGGAGCCGAACCTGCCTTCCTTTTCGGCCTGGAACTAATCATA
TGTGGCCTGGAGAAACAGCTAAAGTGCGAAAGCGGCGGGCCGACCGACGCCCTTGACGATTTTGACTTAG
ACATGCTCCCAGCCGATGCCCTTGACGATTTTGACCTTGACATGCTCCCCGGGTAAATAACTTCGTATAG
TATACATTATACGAAGTTATGGATCCGCGGCCGCAAATTCCGCCCCTCTCCCTCCCCCCCCCCTAACGTT
ACTGGCCGAAGCCGCTTGGAATAAGGCCGGTGTGCGTTTGTCTATATGTTATTTTCCACCATATTGCCGT
CTTTTGGCAATGTGAGGGCCCGGAAACCTGGCCCTGTCTTCTTGACGAGCATTCCTAGGGGTCTTTCCCC
TCTCGCCAAAGGAATGCAAGGTCTGTTGAATGTCGTGAAGGAAGCAGTTCCTCTGGAAGCTTCTTGAAGA
CAAACAACGTCTGTAGCGACCCTTTGCAGGCAGCGGAACCCCCCACCTGGCGACAGGTGCCTCTGCGGCC
AAAAGCCACGTGTATAAGATACACCTGCAAAGGCGGCACAACCCCAGTGCCACGTTGTGAGTTGGATAGT
TGTGGAAAGAGTCAAATGGCTCTCCTCAAGCGTATTCAACAAGGGGCTGAAGGATGCCCAGAAGGTACCC
CATTGTATGGGATCTGATCTGGGGCCTCGGTGCACATGCTTTACATGTGTTTAGTCGAGGTTAAAAAAAC
GTCTAGGCCCCCCGAACCACGGGGACGTGGTTTTCCTTTGAAAAACACGATAATACCATGGCCACCGAGT
ACAAGCCCACGGTGCGCCTCGCCACCCGCGACGACGTCCCCCGGGCCGTACGCACCCTCGCCGCCGCGTT
CGCCGACTACCCCGCCACGCGCCACACCGTCGACCCGGACCGCCACATCGAGCGGGTCACCGAGCTGCAA
GAACTCTTCCTCACGCGCGTCGGGCTCGACATCGGCAAGGTGTGGGTCGCGGACGACGGCGCCGCGGTGG
CGGTCTGGACCACGCCGGAGAGCGTCGAAGCGGGGGCGGTGTTCGCCGAGATCGGCTCGCGCATGGCCGA
GTTGAGCGGTTCCCGGCTGGCCGCGCAGCAACAGATGGAAGGCCTCCTGGCGCCGCACCGGCCCAAGGAG
CCCGCGTGGTTCCTGGCCACCGTCGGCGTCTCGCCCGACCACCAGGGCAAGGGTCTGGGCAGCGCCGTCG
TGCTCCCCGGAGTGGAGGCGGCCGAGCGCGCTGGGGTGCCCGCCTTCCTGGAGACCTCCGCGCCCCGCAA
CCTCCCCTTCTACGAGCGGCTCGGCTTCACCGTCACCGCCGACGTCGAGGTGCCCGAAGGACCGCGCACC
TGGTGCATGACCCGCAAGCCCGGTGCCTGAGTTCGCGTCTGGAACAATCAACCTCTGGATTACAAAATTT
GTGAAAGATTGACTGGTATTCTTAACTATGTTGCTCCTTTTACGCTATGTGGATACGCTGCTTTAATGCC
TTTGTATCATGCTATTGCTTCCCGTATGGCTTTCATTTTCTCCTCCTTGTATAAATCCTGGTTGCTGTCT
CTTTATGAGGAGTTGTGGCCCGTTGTCAGGCAACGTGGCGTGGTGTGCACTGTGTTTGCTGACGCAACCC
CCACTGGTTGGGGCATTGCCACCACCTGTCAGCTCCTTTCCGGGACTTTCGCTTTCCCCCTCCCTATTGC
CACGGCGGAACTCATCGCCGCCTGCCTTGCCCGCTGCTGGACAGGGGCTCGGCTGTTGGGCACTGACAAT
TCCGTGGTGTTGTCGGGGAAGCTGACGTCCTTTCCATGGCTGCTCGCCTGTGTTGCCACCTGGATTCTGC
GCGGGACGTCCTTCTGCTACGTCCCTTCGGCCCTCAATCCAGCGGACCTTCCTTCCCGCGGCCTGCTGCC
GGCTCTGCGGCCTCTTCCGCGTCTTCGCCTTCGCCCTCAGACGAGTCGGATCTCCCTTTGGGCCGCCTCC
CCGCCTGGAATTAATTCTGCAGTCGAGACCTAGAAAAACATGGAGCAATCACAAGTAGCAATACAGCAGC
TACCAATGCTGATTGTGCCTGGCTAGAAGCACAAGAGGAGGAGGAGGTGGGTTTTCCAGTCACACCTCAG
GTACCTTTAAGACCAATGACTTACAAGGCAGCTGTAGATCTTAGCCACTTTTTAAAAGAAAAGAGGGGAC
TGGAAGGGCTAATTCACTCCCAACGAAGACAAGATCTGCTTTTTGCTTGTACTGGGTCTCTCTGGTTAGA
CCAGATCTGAGCCTGGGAGCTCTCTGGCTAACTAGGGAACCCACTGCTTAAGCCTCAATAAAGCTTGCCT
TGAGTGCTTCAAGTAGTGTGTGCCCGTCTGTTGTGTGACTCTGGTAACTAGAGATCCCTCAGACCCTTTT
AGTCAGTGTGGAAAATCTCTAGCAGTAGTAGTTCATGTCATCTTATTATTCAGTATTTATAACTTGCAAA
GAAATGAATATCAGAGAGTGAGAGGCCTTGACATTGTTTAAACCCGCTGATCAGCCTCGACTGTGCCTTC
TAGTTGCCAGCCATCTGTTGTTTGCCCCTCCCCCGTGCCTTCCTTGACCCTGGAAGGTGCCACTCCCACT
GTCCTTTCCTAATAAAATGAGGAAATTGCATCGCATTGTCTGAGTAGGTGTCATTCTATTCTGGGGGGTG
GGGTGGGGCAGGACAGCAAGGGGGAGGATTGGGAAGACAATAGCAGGCATGCTGGGGATGCGGTGGGCTC
TATGGCTTCTGAGGCGGAAAGAACCAGCTGGGGCTCTAGGGGGTATCCCC
[124 nt withheld, positions 6281-6404]
C
[91 nt withheld, positions 6406-6496]
A
[49 nt withheld, positions 6498-6546]
CCTTTGACGTTGGAGTCCACGTTCTTT
[37 nt withheld, positions 6574-6610]
ACCCTATCTCGGTCTATTCTTTTGATTTATAAGGGATTTTGCCGATTTCGGCCTATTGGTTAAAAAATGA
GCTGATTTAACAAAAATTTAACGCGAATTAATTCTGTGGAATGTGTGTCAGTTAGGGTGTGGAAAGTCCC
CAGGCTCCCCAGCAGGCAGAAGTATGCAAAGCATGCATCTCAATTAGTCAGCAACCAGGTGTGGAAAGTC
CCCAGGCTCCCCAGCAGGCAGAAGTATGCAAAGCATGCATCTCAATTAGTCAGCAACCATAGTCCCGCCC
CTAACTCCGCCCATCCCGCCCCTAACTCCGCCCAGTTCCGCCCATTCTCCGCCCCATGGCTGACTAATTT
TTTTTATTTATGCAGAGGCCGAGGCCGCCTCTGCCTCTGAGCTATTCCAGAAGTAGTGAGGAGGCTTTTT
TGGAGGCCTAGGCTTTTGCAAAAAGCTCCCGGGAGCTTGTATATCCATTTTCGGATCTGATCAGCACGTG
ATGAAAAAGCCTGAACTCACCGCGACGTCTGTCGAGAAGTTTCTGATCGAAAAGTTCGACAGCGTCTCCG
ACCTGATGCAGCTCTCGGAGGGCGAAGAATCTCGTGCTTTCAGCTTCGATGTAGGAGGGCGTGGATATGT
CCTGCGGGTAAATAGCTGCGCCGATGGTTTCTACAAAGATCGTTATGTTTATCGGCACTTTGCATCGGCC
GCGCTCCCGATTCCGGAAGTGCTTGACATTGGGGAATTAATTCAGCGAGAGCCTGACCTATTGCATCTCC
CGCCGTGCACAGGGTGTCACGTTGCAAGACCTGCCTGAAACCGAACTGCCCGCTGTTCTGCAGCCGGTCG
CGGAGGCCATGGATGCGATCGCTGCGGCCGATCTTAGCCAGACGAGCGGGTTCGGCCCATTCGGACCGCA
AGGAATCGGTCAATACACTACATGGCGTGATTTCATATGCGCGATTGCTGATCCCCATGTGTATCACTGG
CAAACTGTGATGGACGACACCGTCAGTGCGTCCGTCGCGCAGGCTCTCGATGAGCTGATGCTTTGGGCCG
AGGACTGCCCCGAAGTCCGGCACCTCGTGCACGCGGATTTCGGCTCCAACAATGTCCTGACGGACAATGG
CCGCATAACAGCGGTCATTGACTGGAGCGAGGCGATGTTCGGGGATTCCCAATACGAGGTCGCCAACATC
TTCTTCTGGAGGCCGTGGTTGGCTTGTATGGAGCAGCAGACGCGCTACTTCGAGCGGAGGCATCCGGAGC
TTGCAGGATCGCCGCGGCTCCGGGCGTATATGCTCCGCATTGGTCTTGACCAACTCTATCAGAGCTTGGT
TGACGGCAATTTCGATGATGCAGCTTGGGCGCAGGGTCGATGCGACGCAATCGTCCGATCCGGAGCCGGG
ACTGTCGGGCGTACACAAATCGCCCGCAGAAGCGCGGCCGTCTGGACCGATGGCTGTGTAGAAGTACTCG
CCGATAGTGGAAACCGACGCCCCAGCACTCGTCCGAGGGCAAAGGAATAGCACGTGCTACGAGATTTCGA
TTCCACCGCCGCCTTCTATGAAAGGTTGGGCTTCGGAATCGTTTTCCGGGACGCCGGCTGGATGATCCTC
CAGCGCGGGGATCTCATGCTGGAGTTCTTCGCCCACCCCAACTTGTTTATTGCAGCTTATAATGGTTACA
AATAAAGCAATAGCATCACAAATTTCACAAATAAAGCATTTTTTTCACTGCATTCTAGTTGTGGTTTGTC
CAAACTCATCAATGTATCTTATCATGTCTGTATACCGTCGACCTCTAGCTAGAGCTTGGCGTAATCATGG
TCATAGCTGTTTCCTGTGTGAAATTGTTATCCGCTCACAATTCCACACAACATACGAGCCGGAAGCATAA
AGTGTAAAGCCTGGGGTGCCTAATGAGTGAGCTAACTCACATTAATTGCGTTGCGCTCACTGCCCGCTTT
CCAGTCGGGAAACCTGTCGTGCCAGCTGCATTAATGAATCGGCCAACGCGCGGGGAGAGGCGGTTTGCGT
ATTGGGCGCTCTTCCGCTTCCTCGCTCACTGACTCGCTGCGCTCGGTCGTTCGGCTGCGGCGAGCGGTAT
CAGCTCACTCAAAGGCGGTAATACGGTTATCCACAGAATCAGGGGATAACGCAGGAAAGAACATGTGAGC
AAAAGGCCAGCAAAAGGCCAGGAACCGTAAAAAGGCCGCGTTGCTGGCGTTTTTCCATAGGCTCCGCCCC
CCTGACGAGCATCACAAAAATCGACGCTCAAGTCAGAGGTGGCGAAACCCGACAGGACTATAAAGATACC
AGGCGTTTCCCCCTGGAAGCTCCCTCGTGCGCTCTCCTGTTCCGACCCTGCCGCTTACCGGATACCTGTC
CGCCTTTCTCCCTTCGGGAAGCGTGGCGCTTTCTCATAGCTCACGCTGTAGGTATCTCAGTTCGGTGTAG
GTCGTTCGCTCCAAGCTGGGCTGTGTGCACGAACCCCCCGTTCAGCCCGACCGCTGCGCCTTATCCGGTA
ACTATCGTCTTGAGTCCAACCCGGTAAGACACGACTTATCGCCACTGGCAGCAGCCACTGGTAACAGGAT
TAGCAGAGCGAGGTATGTAGGCGGTGCTACAGAGTTCTTGAAGTGGTGGCCTAACTACGGCTACACTAGA
AGAACAGTATTTGGTATCTGCGCTCTGCTGAAGCCAGTTACCTTCGGAAAAAGAGTTGGTAGCTCTTGAT
CCGGCAAACAAACCACCGCTGGTAGCGGTGGTTTTTTTGTTTGCAAGCAGCAGATTACGCGCAGAAAAAA
AGGATCTCAAGAAGATCCTTTGATCTTTTCTACGGGGTCTGACGCTCAGTGGAACGAAAACTCACGTTAA
GGGATTTTGGTCATGAGATTATCAAAAAGGATCTTCACCTAGATCCTTTTAAATTAAAAATGAAGTTTTA
AATCAATCTAAAGTATATATGAGTAAACTTGGTCTGACAGTTACCAATGCTTAATCAGTGAGGCACCTAT
CTCAGCGATCTGTCTATTTCGTTCATCCATAGTTGCCTGACTCCCCGTCGTGTAGATAACTACGATACGG
GAGGGCTTACCATCTGGCCCCAGTGCTGCAATGATACCGCGAGACCCACGCTCACCGGCTCCAGATTTAT
CAGCAATAAACCAGCCAGCCGGAAGGGCCGAGCGCAGAAGTGGTCCTGCAACTTTATCCGCCTCCATCCA
GTCTATTAATTGTTGCCGGGAAGCTAGAGTAAGTAGTTCGCCAGTTAATAGTTTGCGCAACGTTGTTGCC
ATTGCTACAGGCATCGTGGTGTCACGCTCGTCGTTTGGTATGGCTTCATTCAGCTCCGGTTCCCAACGAT
CAAGGCGAGTTACATGATCCCCCATGTTGTGCAAAAAAGCGGTTAGCTCCTTCGGTCCTCCGATCGTTGT
CAGAAGTAAGTTGGCCGCAGTGTTATCACTCATGGTTATGGCAGCACTGCATAATTCTCTTACTGTCATG
CCATCCGTAAGATGCTTTTCTGTGACTGGTGAGTACTCAACCAAGTCATTCTGAGAATAGTGTATGCGGC
GACCGAGTTGCTCTTGCCCGGCGTCAATACGGGATAATACCGCGCCACATAGCAGAACTTTAAAAGTGCT
CATCATTGGAAAACGTTCTTCGGGGCGAAAACTCTCAAGGATCTTACCGCTGTTGAGATCCAGTTCGATG
TAACCCACTCGTGCACCCAACTGATCTTCAGCATCTTTTACTTTCACCAGCGTTTCTGGGTGAGCAAAAA
CAGGAAGGCAAAATGCCGCAAAAAAGGGAATAAGGGCGACACGGAAATGTTGAATACTCATACTCTTCCT
TTTTCAATATTATTGAAGCATTTATCAGGGTTATTGTCTCATGAGCGGATACATATTTGAATGTATTTAG
AAAAATAAACAAATAGGGGTTCCGCGCACATTTCCCCGAAAAGTGCCACCTGACGTCGACGGATCGGGAG
ATCAACTTGTTTATTGCAGCTTATAATGGTTACAAATAAAGCAATAGCATCACAAATTTCACAAATAAAG
CATTTTTTTCACTGCATTCTAGTTGTGGTTTGTCCAAACTCATCAATGTATCTTATCATGTCTGGATCAA
CTGGATAACTCAAGCTAACCAAAATCATCCCAAACTTCCCACCCCATACCCTATTACCACTGCCAATTAC
CTGTGGTTTCATTTACTCTAAACCTGTGATTCCTCTGAATTATTTTCATTTTAAAGAAATTGTATTTGTT
AAATATGTACTACAAACTTAGTAGTTGGAAGGGCTAATTCACTCCCAAAGAAGACAAGATATCCTTGATC
TGTGGATCTACCACACACAAGGCTACTTCCCTGATTAGCAGAACTACACACCAGGGCCAGGGGTCAGATA
TCCACTGACCTTTGGATGGTGCTACAAGCTAGTACCAGTTGAGCCAGATAAGGTAGAAGAGGCCAATAAA
GGAGAGAACACCAGCTTGTTACACCCTGTGAGCCTGCATGGGATGGATGACCCGGAGAGAGAAGTGTTAG
AGTGGAGGTTTGACAGCCGCCTAGCATTTCATCACGTGGCCCGAGAGCTGCATCCGGAGTACTTCAAGAA
CTGCTGATATCGAGCTTGCTACAAGGGACTTTCCGCTGGGGACTTTCCAGGGAGGCGTGGCCTGGGCGGG
ACTGGGGAGTGGCGAGCCCTCAGATCCTGCATATAAGCAGCTGCTTTTTGCCTGTACTGGGTCTCTCTGG
TTAGACCAGATCTGAGCCTGGGAGCTCTCTGGCTAACTAGGGAACCCACTGCTTAAGCCTCAATAAAGCT
TGCCTTGAGTGCTTCAAGTAGTGTGTGCCCGTCTGTTGTGTGACTCTGGTAACTAGAGATCCCTCAGACC
CTTTTAGTCAGTGTGGAAAATCTCTAGCAGTGGCGCCCGAACAGGGACTTGAAAGCGAAAGGGAAACCAG
AGGAGCTCTCTCGACGCAGGACTCGGCTTGCTGAAGCGCGCACGGCAAGAGGCGAGGGGCGGCGACTGGT
GAGTACGCCAAAAATTTTGACTAGCGGAGGCTAGAAGGAGAGAGATGGGTGCGAGAGCGTCAGTATTAAG
CGGGGGAGAATTAGATCGCGATGGGAAAAAATTCGGTTAAGGCCAGGGGGAAAGAAAAAATATAAATTAA
AACATATAGTATGGGCAAGCAGGGAGCTAGAACGATTCGCAGTTAATCCTGGCCTGTTAGAAACATCAGA
AGGCTGTAGACAAATACTGGGACAGCTACAACCATCCCTTCAGACAGGATCAGAAGAACTTAGATCATTA
TATAATACAGTAGCAACCCTCTATTGTGTGCATCAAAGGATAGAGATAAAAGACACCAAGGAAGCTTTAG
ACAAGATAGAGGAAGAGCAAAACAAAAGTAAGACCACCGCACAGCAAGCGGCCGGCCGCTGATCTTCAGA
CCTGGAGGAGGAGATATGAGGGACAATTGGAGAAGTGAATTATATAAATATAAAGTAGTAAAAATTGAAC
CATTAGGAGTAGCACCCACCAAGGCAAAGAGAAGAGTGGTGCAGAGAGAAAAAAGAGCAGTGGGAATAGG
AGCTTTGTTCCTTGGGTTCTTGGGAGCAGCAGGAAGCACTATGGGCGCAGCGTCAATGACGCTGACGGTA
CAGGCCAGACAATTATTGTCTGGTATAGTGCAGCAGCAGAACAATTTGCTGAGGGCTATTGAGGCGCAAC
AGCATCTGTTGCAACTCACAGTCTGGGGCATCAAGCAGCTCCAGGCAAGAATCCTGGCTGTGGAAAGATA
CCTAAAGGATCAACAGCTCCTGGGGATTTGGGGTTGCTCTGGAAAACTCATTTGCACCACTGCTGTGCCT
TGGAATGCTAGTTGGAGTAATAAATCTCTGGAACAGATTTGGAATCACACGACCTGGATGGAGTGGGACA
GAGAAATTAACAATTACACAAGCTTAATACACTCCTTAATTGAAGAATCGCAAAACCAGCAAGAAAAGAA
TGAACAAGAATTATTGGAATTAGATAAATGGGCAAGTTTGTGGAATTGGTTTAACATAACAAATTGGCTG
TGGTATATAAAATTATTCATAATGATAGTAGGAGGCTTGGTAGGTTTAAGAATAGTTTTTGCTGTACTTT
CTATAGTGAATAGAGTTAGGCAGGGATATTCACCATTATCGTTTCAGACCCACCTCCCAACCCCGAGGGG
ACCCGACAGGCCCGAAGGAATAGAAGAAGAAGGTGGAGAGAGAGACAGAGACAGATCCATTCGATTAGTG
AACGGATCGGCACTGCGTGCGCCAATTCTGCAGACAAATGGCAGTATTCATCCACAATTTTAAAAGAAAA
GGGGGGATTGGGGGGTACAGTGCAGGGGAAAGAATAGTAGACATAATAGCAACAGACATACAAACTAAAG
AATTACAAAAACAAATTACAAAAATTCAAAATTTTCGGGTTTATTACAGGGACAGCAGAGATCCAGTTTG
GTTAGTACCGGGCCCGCTCTAGTCCGGAATCAGTCCTGCTCCTCGGCCACGAAGTGCACGCAGTTGCCGG
CCGGGTCGCGCAGGGCGAACTCCCGCCCCCACGGCTGCTCGCCGATCTCGGTCATGGCCGGCCCGGAGGC
GTCCCGGAAGTTCGTGGACACGACCTCCGACCACTCGGCGTACAGCTCGTCCAGGCCGCGCACCCACACC
CAGGCCAGGGTGTTGTCCGGCACCACCTGGTCCTGGACCGCGCTGATGAACAGGGTC
