Features (pLannotate 1.2.2; 38 found; start..end, strand, type, name):
    157..204     -  promoter       EM7 promoter: synthetic bacterial promoter&nbsp
    231..509     +  promoter       tight TRE promoter (fragment): Tet-responsive promoter PTight, consisting of seven tet operator sequences followed by the minimal CMV promoter
    523..1215    +  CDS            TurboRFP: TurboRFP is a basic (constitutively fluorescent) orange fluorescent protein published in 2007, derived from Entacmaea quadricolor. It has low acid sensitivity.
   1231..1324    +  ncRNA          5' miR-30a: sequence upstream of the 71-nt precursor of the human miR-30a microRNA (Zeng et al., 2002) miRNA
   1436..1548    +  ncRNA          3' miR-30a: sequence downstream of the 71-nt precursor of the human miR-30a microRNA (Zeng et al., 2002) miRNA
   1626..1644    -  promoter       T7 promoter: promoter for bacteriophage T7 RNA polymerase
   1655..2866    +  promoter       UbC promoter: human ubiquitin C promoter
   2879..2912    +  protein_bind   loxP511: Cre-mediated recombination occurs in the 8-bp core sequence (GTATACAT). loxP511 sites are compatible with each other, but incompatible with wild-type loxP sites. Cre recombinase
   2919..3626    +  CDS            rtTA3: reverse tetracycline transactivator 3 activates expression from Tet-responsive promoters in the presence of doxycycline
   3627..3660    +  protein_bind   loxP511: Cre-mediated recombination occurs in the 8-bp core sequence (GTATACAT). loxP511 sites are compatible with each other, but incompatible with wild-type loxP sites. Cre recombinase
   3683..4255    +  misc_feature   IRES: internal ribosome entry site (IRES) of the encephalomyocarditis virus (EMCV)
   4264..4860    +  CDS            PuroR: puromycin N-acetyltransferase; pac from Streptomyces alboniger; confers resistance to puromycin
   4876..5464    +  misc_feature   WPRE: woodchuck hepatitis virus posttranscriptional regulatory element
   5481..5669    +  CDS            nef (fragment): NEF_HV1Z2 - Experimental evidence at protein level: Swiss-Prot protein existence level 1. Extracellular Nef protein targets CD4(+) T-lymphocytes for apoptosis by interacting with CXCR4 surface receptors. From Human immunodeficiency virus type 1 group M subtype D (isolate Z2/CDC-Z34) (HIV-1).
   5671..5904    +  LTR            3' LTR (ΔU3): self-inactivating 3' long terminal repeat (LTR) from HIV-1
   6011..6235    +  polyA_signal   bGH poly(A) signal: bovine growth hormone polyadenylation signal
   6239..6260    +  promoter       SV40 promoter (fragment): SV40 enhancer and early promoter
   6281..6639    +  rep_origin     f1 ori (sequence partly withheld): f1 bacteriophage origin of replication; arrow indicates direction of (+) strand synthesis
   6723..7052    +  promoter       SV40 promoter: SV40 enhancer and early promoter
   7101..8130    +  CDS            HygR (fragment): aminoglycoside phosphotransferase from E. coli; aph(4)-Ia; confers resistance to hygromycin
   8140..8265    +  CDS            ble (fragment): BLE_KLEPN - Experimental evidence at protein level: Swiss-Prot protein existence level 1. Binding protein with a strong affinity to the bleomycin family of antibiotics. Binds to CL990; an antimitotic-antibiotic compound. From Klebsiella pneumoniae.
   8260..8381    +  polyA_signal   SV40 poly(A) signal: SV40 polyadenylation signal
   8452..8474    -  protein_bind   lac operator (fragment): The lac repressor binds to the lac operator to inhibit transcription in E. coli. This inhibition can be relieved by adding lactose or isopropyl-β-D-thiogalactopyranoside (IPTG). lac repressor encoded by lacI
   8478..8508    -  promoter       lac promoter: promoter for the E. coli lac operon
   8523..8544    -  protein_bind   CAP binding site: CAP binding activates transcription in the presence of cAMP. E. coli catabolite activator protein
   8557..8649    -  CDS            lacI (fragment): lac repressor; lacI; The lac repressor binds to the lac operator to inhibit transcription in E. coli. This inhibition can be relieved by adding lactose or isopropyl-β-D-thiogalactopyranoside (IPTG).
   8832..9420    -  rep_origin     ori: high-copy-number ColE1/pMB1/pBR322/pUC origin of replication
   9591..10451   -  CDS            AmpR: β-lactamase; bla; confers resistance to ampicillin, carbenicillin, and related antibiotics
  10452..10556   -  promoter       AmpR promoter: bla
  10604..10738   +  polyA_signal   SV40 poly(A) signal: SV40 polyadenylation signal
  10905..11234   +  CDS            nef (fragment): NEF_HV1BR - Experimental evidence at protein level: Swiss-Prot protein existence level 1. Extracellular Nef protein targets CD4(+) T-lymphocytes for apoptosis by interacting with CXCR4 surface receptors (PubMed:14990729). From Human immunodeficiency virus type 1 group M subtype B (isolate BRU/LAI) (HIV-1).
  11282..11539   +  LTR            5' LTR (truncated): truncated 5' long terminal repeat (LTR) from HIV-1
  11586..11711   +  misc_feature   HIV-1 Ψ: packaging signal of human immunodeficiency virus type 1
  11695..12033   +  CDS            HIV-1 gag (fragment): gag protein from human immunodeficiency virus 1; gag
  12208..12441   +  misc_feature   RRE: The Rev response element (RRE) of HIV-1 allows for Rev-dependent mRNA export from the nucleus to the cytoplasm.
  12818..12918   +  CDS            Rev (fragment): human immunodeficiency virus 1 (HIV-1) Rev protein; rev; enhances nuclear export of unspliced and incompletely spliced viral mRNAs
  12968..13085   +  misc_feature   cPPT/CTS: central polypurine tract and central termination sequence of HIV-1
  13150..137     -  CDS            BleoR (across the origin): antibiotic-binding protein; Sh ble from Streptoalloteichus hindustanus; confers resistance to bleomycin, phleomycin, and Zeocin™
>Addgene plasmid #115667 | TetON-shYAP Sequencing Result | analyzer sequence | sequence record 224560
ACGTCGTCCCGGACCACACCGGCGAAGTCGTCCTCCACGAAGTCCCGGGAGAACCCGAGCCGGTCGGTCC
AGAACTCGACCGCTCCGGCGACGTCGCGCGCGGTGAGCACCGGAACGGCACTGGTCAACTTGGCCATGGT
GGCCCTCCTATAGTGAGTCGTATTATACTATGCCGATATACTATGCCGATGATTAATTGTCAACACGTGC
TGCAGGTCCGAGGTTCTAGACGAGTTTACTCCCTATCAGTGATAGAGAACGATGTCGAGTTTACTCCCTA
TCAGTGATAGAGAACGTATGTCGAGTTTACTCCCTATCAGTGATAGAGAACGTATGTCGAGTTTACTCCC
TATCAGTGATAGAGAACGTATGTCGAGTTTATCCCTATCAGTGATAGAGAACGTATGTCGAGTTTACTCC
CTATCAGTGATAGAGAACGTATGTCGAGGTAGGCGTGTACGGTGGGAGGCCTATATAAGCAGAGCTCGTT
TAGTGAACCGTCAGATCGCACCGGTCGCCACCATGAGCGAGCTGATCAAGGAGAACATGCACATGAAGCT
GTACATGGAGGGCACCGTGAACAACCACCACTTCAAGTGCACATCCGAGGGCGAAGGCAAGCCCTACGAG
GGCACCCAGACCATGAAGATCAAGGTGGTCGAGGGCGGCCCTCTCCCCTTCGCCTTCGACATCCTGGCTA
CCAGCTTCATGTACGGCAGCAAAGCCTTCATCAACCACACCCAGGGCATCCCCGACTTCTTTAAGCAGTC
CTTCCCTGAGGGCTTCACATGGGAGAGAATCACCACATACGAAGACGGGGGCGTGCTGACCGCTACCCAG
GACACCAGCTTCCAGAACGGCTGCATCATCTACAACGTCAAGATCAACGGGGTGAACTTCCCATCCAACG
GCCCTGTGATGCAGAAGAAAACACGCGGCTGGGAGGCCAACACCGAGATGCTGTACCCCGCTGACGGCGG
CCTGAGAGGCCACAGCCAGATGGCCCTGAAGCTCGTGGGCGGGGGCTACCTGCACTGCTCCTTCAAGACC
ACATACAGATCCAAGAAACCCGCTAAGAACCTCAAGATGCCCGGCTTCCACTTCGTGGACCACAGACTGG
AAAGAATCAAGGAGGCCGACAAAGAGACCTACGTCGAGCAGCACGAGATGGCTGTGGCCAAGTACTGCGA
CCTCCCTAGCAAACTGGGGCACAGATAATCGATAGTTTGTTTGAATGAGGCTTCAGTACTTTACAGAATC
GTTGCCTGCACATCTTGGAAACACTTGCTGGGATTACTTCTTCAGGTTAACCCAACAGAAGGCTCGAGAA
GGTATATTGCTGTTGACAGTGAGCGCAGGGTTCATAACAGGCATAAATAGTGAAGCCACAGATGTATTTA
TGCCTGTTATGAACCCTTTGCCTACTGCCTCGGAATTCAAGGGGCTACTTTAGGAGCAATTATCTTGTTT
ACTAAAACTGAATACCTTGCTATCTCTTTGATACATTTTTACAAAGCTGAATTAAAATGGTATAAATTAA
ATCACTTTTTTCAATTGGAAGACTTCCATATTGTTGATGTCCACGCATGTCTAATGTGTGCAAGCGGGGC
GGTTAGATGCGCTATCCTATAGTGAGTCGTATTAAATTACGCGTGGCCTCCGCGCCGGGTTTTGGCGCCT
CCCGCGGGCGCCCCCCTCCTCACGGCGAGCGCTGCCACGTCAGACGAAGGGCGCAGCGAGCGTCCTGATC
CTTCCGCCCGGACGCTCAGGACAGCGGCCCGCTGCTCATAAGACTCGGCCTTAGAACCCCAGTATCAGCA
GAAGGACATTTTAGGACGGGACTTGGGTGACTCTAGGGCACTGGTTTTCTTTCCAGAGAGCGGAACAGGC
GAGGAAAAGTAGTCCCTTCTCGGCGATTCTGCGGAGGGATCTCCGTGGGGCGGTGAACGCCGATGATTAT
ATAAGGACGCGCCGGGTGTGGCACAGCTAGTTCCGTCGCAGCCGGGATTTGGGTCGCGGTTCTTGTTTGT
GGATCGCTGTGATCGTCACTTGGTGAGTAGCGGGCTGCTGGGCTGGCCGGGGCTTTCGTGGCCGCCGGGC
CGCTCGGTGGGACGGAAGCGTGTGGAGAGACCGCCAAGGGCTGTAGTCTGGGTCCGCGAGCAAGGTTGCC
CTGAACTGGGGGTTGGGGGGAGCGCAGCAAAATGGCGGCTGTTCCCGAGTCTTGAATGGAAGACGCTTGT
GAGGCGGGCTGTGAGGTCGTTGAAACAAGGTGGGGGGCATGGTGGGCGGCAAGAACCCAAGGTCTTGAGG
CCTTCGCTAATGCGGGAAAGCTCTTATTCGGGTGAGATGGGCTGGGGCACCATCTGGGGACCCTGACGTG
AAGTTTGTCACTGACTGGAGAACTCGGTTTGTCGTCTGTTGCGGGGGCGGCAGTTATGGCGGTGCCGTTG
GGCAGTGCACCCGTACCTTTGGGAGCGCGCGCCCTCGTCGTGTCGTGACGTCACCCGTTCTGTTGGCTTA
TAATGCAGGGTGGGGCCACCTGCCGGTAGGTGTGCGGTAGGCTTTTCTCCGTCGCAGGACGCAGGGTTCG
GGCCTAGGGTAGGCTCTCCTGAATCGACAGGCGCCGGACCTCTGGTGAGGGGAGGGATAAGTGAGGCGTC
AGTTTCTTTGGTCGGTTTTATGTACCTATCTTCTTAAGTAGCTGAAGCTCCGGTTTTGAACTATGCGCTC
GGGGTTGGCGAGTGTGTTTTGTGAAGTTTTTTAGGCACCTTTTGAAATGTAATCATTTGGGTCAATATGT
AATTTTCAGTGTTAGACTAGTAAATTGTCCGCTAAATTCTGGCCGTTTTTGGCTTTTTTGTTAGACGCTA
GCGGATCCATAACTTCGTATAGTATACATTATACGAAGTTATGCCACCATGTCTAGGCTGGACAAGAGCA
AAGTCATAAACGGAGCTCTGGAATTACTCAATGGTGTCGGTATCGAAGGCCTGACGACAAGGAAACTCGC
TCAAAAGCTGGGAGTTGAGCAGCCTACCCTGTACTGGCACGTGAAGAACAAGCGGGCCCTGCTCGATGCC
CTGCCAATCGAGATGCTGGACAGGCATCATACCCACTTCTGCCCCCTGGAAGGCGAGTCATGGCAAGACT
TTCTGCGGAACAACGCCAAGTCATACCGCTGTGCTCTCCTCTCACATCGCGACGGGGCTAAAGTGCATCT
CGGCACCCGCCCAACAGAGAAACAGTACGAAACCCTGGAAAATCAGCTCGCGTTCCTGTGTCAGCAAGGC
TTCTCCCTGGAGAACGCACTGTACGCTCTGTCCGCCGTGGGCCACTTTACACTGGGCTGCGTATTGGAGG
AACAGGAGCATCAAGTAGCAAAAGAGGAAAGAGAGACACCTACCACCGATTCTATGCCCCCACTTCTGAG
ACAAGCAATTGAGCTGTTCGACCGGCAGGGAGCCGAACCTGCCTTCCTTTTCGGCCTGGAACTAATCATA
TGTGGCCTGGAGAAACAGCTAAAGTGCGAAAGCGGCGGGCCGACCGACGCCCTTGACGATTTTGACTTAG
ACATGCTCCCAGCCGATGCCCTTGACGATTTTGACCTTGACATGCTCCCCGGGTAAATAACTTCGTATAG
TATACATTATACGAAGTTATGGATCCGCGGCCGCAAATTCCGCCCCTCTCCCTCCCCCCCCCCTAACGTT
ACTGGCCGAAGCCGCTTGGAATAAGGCCGGTGTGCGTTTGTCTATATGTTATTTTCCACCATATTGCCGT
CTTTTGGCAATGTGAGGGCCCGGAAACCTGGCCCTGTCTTCTTGACGAGCATTCCTAGGGGTCTTTCCCC
TCTCGCCAAAGGAATGCAAGGTCTGTTGAATGTCGTGAAGGAAGCAGTTCCTCTGGAAGCTTCTTGAAGA
CAAACAACGTCTGTAGCGACCCTTTGCAGGCAGCGGAACCCCCCACCTGGCGACAGGTGCCTCTGCGGCC
AAAAGCCACGTGTATAAGATACACCTGCAAAGGCGGCACAACCCCAGTGCCACGTTGTGAGTTGGATAGT
TGTGGAAAGAGTCAAATGGCTCTCCTCAAGCGTATTCAACAAGGGGCTGAAGGATGCCCAGAAGGTACCC
CATTGTATGGGATCTGATCTGGGGCCTCGGTGCACATGCTTTACATGTGTTTAGTCGAGGTTAAAAAAAC
GTCTAGGCCCCCCGAACCACGGGGACGTGGTTTTCCTTTGAAAAACACGATAATACCATGGCCACCGAGT
ACAAGCCCACGGTGCGCCTCGCCACCCGCGACGACGTCCCCCGGGCCGTACGCACCCTCGCCGCCGCGTT
CGCCGACTACCCCGCCACGCGCCACACCGTCGACCCGGACCGCCACATCGAGCGGGTCACCGAGCTGCAA
GAACTCTTCCTCACGCGCGTCGGGCTCGACATCGGCAAGGTGTGGGTCGCGGACGACGGCGCCGCGGTGG
CGGTCTGGACCACGCCGGAGAGCGTCGAAGCGGGGGCGGTGTTCGCCGAGATCGGCTCGCGCATGGCCGA
GTTGAGCGGTTCCCGGCTGGCCGCGCAGCAACAGATGGAAGGCCTCCTGGCGCCGCACCGGCCCAAGGAG
CCCGCGTGGTTCCTGGCCACCGTCGGCGTCTCGCCCGACCACCAGGGCAAGGGTCTGGGCAGCGCCGTCG
TGCTCCCCGGAGTGGAGGCGGCCGAGCGCGCTGGGGTGCCCGCCTTCCTGGAGACCTCCGCGCCCCGCAA
CCTCCCCTTCTACGAGCGGCTCGGCTTCACCGTCACCGCCGACGTCGAGGTGCCCGAAGGACCGCGCACC
TGGTGCATGACCCGCAAGCCCGGTGCCTGAGTTCGCGTCTGGAACAATCAACCTCTGGATTACAAAATTT
GTGAAAGATTGACTGGTATTCTTAACTATGTTGCTCCTTTTACGCTATGTGGATACGCTGCTTTAATGCC
TTTGTATCATGCTATTGCTTCCCGTATGGCTTTCATTTTCTCCTCCTTGTATAAATCCTGGTTGCTGTCT
CTTTATGAGGAGTTGTGGCCCGTTGTCAGGCAACGTGGCGTGGTGTGCACTGTGTTTGCTGACGCAACCC
CCACTGGTTGGGGCATTGCCACCACCTGTCAGCTCCTTTCCGGGACTTTCGCTTTCCCCCTCCCTATTGC
CACGGCGGAACTCATCGCCGCCTGCCTTGCCCGCTGCTGGACAGGGGCTCGGCTGTTGGGCACTGACAAT
TCCGTGGTGTTGTCGGGGAAGCTGACGTCCTTTCCATGGCTGCTCGCCTGTGTTGCCACCTGGATTCTGC
GCGGGACGTCCTTCTGCTACGTCCCTTCGGCCCTCAATCCAGCGGACCTTCCTTCCCGCGGCCTGCTGCC
GGCTCTGCGGCCTCTTCCGCGTCTTCGCCTTCGCCCTCAGACGAGTCGGATCTCCCTTTGGGCCGCCTCC
CCGCCTGGAATTAATTCTGCAGTCGAGACCTAGAAAAACATGGAGCAATCACAAGTAGCAATACAGCAGC
TACCAATGCTGATTGTGCCTGGCTAGAAGCACAAGAGGAGGAGGAGGTGGGTTTTCCAGTCACACCTCAG
GTACCTTTAAGACCAATGACTTACAAGGCAGCTGTAGATCTTAGCCACTTTTTAAAAGAAAAGAGGGGAC
TGGAAGGGCTAATTCACTCCCAACGAAGACAAGATCTGCTTTTTGCTTGTACTGGGTCTCTCTGGTTAGA
CCAGATCTGAGCCTGGGAGCTCTCTGGCTAACTAGGGAACCCACTGCTTAAGCCTCAATAAAGCTTGCCT
TGAGTGCTTCAAGTAGTGTGTGCCCGTCTGTTGTGTGACTCTGGTAACTAGAGATCCCTCAGACCCTTTT
AGTCAGTGTGGAAAATCTCTAGCAGTAGTAGTTCATGTCATCTTATTATTCAGTATTTATAACTTGCAAA
GAAATGAATATCAGAGAGTGAGAGGCCTTGACATTGTTTAAACCCGCTGATCAGCCTCGACTGTGCCTTC
TAGTTGCCAGCCATCTGTTGTTTGCCCCTCCCCCGTGCCTTCCTTGACCCTGGAAGGTGCCACTCCCACT
GTCCTTTCCTAATAAAATGAGGAAATTGCATCGCATTGTCTGAGTAGGTGTCATTCTATTCTGGGGGGTG
GGGTGGGGCAGGACAGCAAGGGGGAGGATTGGGAAGACAATAGCAGGCATGCTGGGGATGCGGTGGGCTC
TATGGCTTCTGAGGCGGAAAGAACCAGCTGGGGCTCTAGGGGGTATCCCC
[124 nt withheld, positions 6281-6404]
C
[91 nt withheld, positions 6406-6496]
A
[49 nt withheld, positions 6498-6546]
CCTTTGACGTTGGAGTCCACGTTCTTT
[37 nt withheld, positions 6574-6610]
ACCCTATCTCGGTCTATTCTTTTGATTTATAAGGGATTTTGCCGATTTCGGCCTATTGGTTAAAAAATGA
TCTGATTTAACAAAAATTTAACGCGAATTAATTCTGTGGAATGTGTGTCAGTTAGGGTGTGGAAAGTCCC
CAGGCTCCCCAGCAGGCAGAAGTATGCAAAGCATGCATCTCAATTAGTCAGCAACCAGGTGTGGAAAGTC
CCCAGGCTCCCCAGCAGGCAGAAGTATGCAAAGCATGCATCTCAATTAGTCAGCAACCATAGTCCCGCCC
CTAACTCCGCCCATCCCGCCCCTAACTCCGCCCAGTTCCGCCCATTCTCCGCCCCATGGCTGACTAATTT
TTTTTATTTATGCAGAGGCCGAGGCCGCCTCTGCCTCTGAGCTATTCCAGAAGTAGTGAGGAGGCTTTTT
TGGAGGCCTAGGCTTTTGCAAAAAGCTCCCGGGAGCTTGTATATCCATTTTCGGATCTGATCAGCACGTG
ATGAAAAAGCCTGAACTCACCGCGACGTCTGTCGAGAAGTTTCTGATCGAAAAGTTCGACAGCGTCTCCG
ACCTGATGCAGCTCTCGGAGGGCGAAGAATCTCGTGCTTTCAGCTTCGATGTAGGAGGGCGTGGATATGT
CCTGCGGGTAAATAGCTGCGCCGATGGTTTCTACAAAGATCGTTATGTTTATCGGCACTTTGCATCGGCC
GCGCTCCCGATTCCGGAAGTGCTTGACATTGGGGAATTAATTCAGCGAGAGCCTGACCTATTGCATCTCC
CGCCGTGCACAGGGTGTCACGTTGCAAGACCTGCCTGAAACCGAACTGCCCGCTGTTCTGCAGCCGGTCG
CGGAGGCCATGGATGCGATCGCTGCGGCCGATCTTAGCCAGACGAGCGGGTTCGGCCCATTCGGACCGCA
AGGAATCGGTCAATACACTACATGGCGTGATTTCATATGCGCGATTGCTGATCCCCATGTGTATCACTGG
CAAACTGTGATGGACGACACCGTCAGTGCGTCCGTCGCGCAGGCTCTCGATGAGCTGATGCTTTGGGCCG
AGGACTGCCCCGAAGTCCGGCACCTCGTGCACGCGGATTTCGGCTCCAACAATGTCCTGACGGACAATGG
CCGCATAACAGCGGTCATTGACTGGAGCGAGGCGATGTTCGGGGATTCCCAATACGAGGTCGCCAACATC
TTCTTCTGGAGGCCGTGGTTGGCTTGTATGGAGCAGCAGACGCGCTACTTCGAGCGGAGGCATCCGGAGC
TTGCAGGATCGCCGCGGCTCCGGGCGTATATGCTCCGCATTGGTCTTGACCAACTCTATCAGAGCTTGGT
TGACGGCAATTTCGATGATGCAGCTTGGGCGCAGGGTCGATGCGACGCAATCGTCCGATCCGGAGCCGGG
ACTGTCGGGCGTACACAAATCGCCCGCAGAAGCGCGGCCGTCTGGACCGATGGCTGTGTAGAAGTACTCG
CCGATAGTGGAAACCGACGCCCCAGCACTCGTCCGAGGGCAAAGGAATAGCACGTGCTACGAGATTTCGA
TTCCACCGCCGCCTTCTATGAAAGGTTGGGCTTCGGAATCGTTTTCCGGGACGCCGGCTGGATGATCCTC
CAGCGCGGGGATCTCATGCTGGAGTTCTTCGCCCACCCCAACTTGTTTATTGCAGCTTATAATGGTTACA
AATAAAGCAATAGCATCACAAATTTCACAAATAAAGCATTTTTTTCACTGCATTCTAGTTGTGGTTTGTC
CAAACTCATCAATGTATCTTATCATGTCTGTATACCGTCGACCTCTAGCTAGAGCTTGGCGTAATCATGG
TCATAGCTGTTTCCTGTGTGAAATTGTTATCCGCTCACAATTCCACACAACATACGAGCCGGAAGCATAA
AGTGTAAAGCCTGGGGTGCCTAATGAGTGAGCTAACTCACATTAATTGCGTTGCGCTCACTGCCCGCTTT
CCAGTCGGGAAACCTGTCGTGCCAGCTGCATTAATGAATCGGCCAACGCGCGGGGAGAGGCGGTTTGCGT
ATTGGGCGCTCTTCCGCTTCCTCGCTCACTGACTCGCTGCGCTCGGTCGTTCGGCTGCGGCGAGCGGTAT
CAGCTCACTCAAAGGCGGTAATACGGTTATCCACAGAATCAGGGGATAACGCAGGAAAGAACATGTGAGC
AAAAGGCCAGCAAAAGGCCAGGAACCGTAAAAAGGCCGCGTTGCTGGCGTTTTTCCATAGGCTCCGCCCC
CCTGACGAGCATCACAAAAATCGACGCTCAAGTCAGAGGTGGCGAAACCCGACAGGACTATAAAGATACC
AGGCGTTTCCCCCTGGAAGCTCCCTCGTGCGCTCTCCTGTTCCGACCCTGCCGCTTACCGGATACCTGTC
CGCCTTTCTCCCTTCGGGAAGCGTGGCGCTTTCTCATAGCTCACGCTGTAGGTATCTCAGTTCGGTGTAG
GTCGTTCGCTCCAAGCTGGGCTGTGTGCACGAACCCCCCGTTCAGCCCGACCGCTGCGCCTTATCCGGTA
ACTATCGTCTTGAGTCCAACCCGGTAAGACACGACTTATCGCCACTGGCAGCAGCCACTGGTAACAGGAT
TAGCAGAGCGAGGTATGTAGGCGGTGCTACAGAGTTCTTGAAGTGGTGGCCTAACTACGGCTACACTAGA
AGAACAGTATTTGGTATCTGCGCTCTGCTGAAGCCAGTTACCTTCGGAAAAAGAGTTGGTAGCTCTTGAT
CCGGCAAACAAACCACCGCTGGTAGCGGTGGTTTTTTTGTTTGCAAGCAGCAGATTACGCGCAGAAAAAA
AGGATCTCAAGAAGATCCTTTGATCTTTTCTACGGGGTCTGACGCTCAGTGGAACGAAAACTCACGTTAA
GGGATTTTGGTCATGAGATTATCAAAAAGGATCTTCACCTAGATCCTTTTAAATTAAAAATGAAGTTTTA
AATCAATCTAAAGTATATATGAGTAAACTTGGTCTGACAGTTACCAATGCTTAATCAGTGAGGCACCTAT
CTCAGCGATCTGTCTATTTCGTTCATCCATAGTTGCCTGACTCCCCGTCGTGTAGATAACTACGATACGG
GAGGGCTTACCATCTGGCCCCAGTGCTGCAATGATACCGCGAGACCCACGCTCACCGGCTCCAGATTTAT
CAGCAATAAACCAGCCAGCCGGAAGGGCCGAGCGCAGAAGTGGTCCTGCAACTTTATCCGCCTCCATCCA
GTCTATTAATTGTTGCCGGGAAGCTAGAGTAAGTAGTTCGCCAGTTAATAGTTTGCGCAACGTTGTTGCC
ATTGCTACAGGCATCGTGGTGTCACGCTCGTCGTTTGGTATGGCTTCATTCAGCTCCGGTTCCCAACGAT
CAAGGCGAGTTACATGATCCCCCATGTTGTGCAAAAAAGCGGTTAGCTCCTTCGGTCCTCCGATCGTTGT
CAGAAGTAAGTTGGCCGCAGTGTTATCACTCATGGTTATGGCAGCACTGCATAATTCTCTTACTGTCATG
CCATCCGTAAGATGCTTTTCTGTGACTGGTGAGTACTCAACCAAGTCATTCTGAGAATAGTGTATGCGGC
GACCGAGTTGCTCTTGCCCGGCGTCAATACGGGATAATACCGCGCCACATAGCAGAACTTTAAAAGTGCT
CATCATTGGAAAACGTTCTTCGGGGCGAAAACTCTCAAGGATCTTACCGCTGTTGAGATCCAGTTCGATG
TAACCCACTCGTGCACCCAACTGATCTTCAGCATCTTTTACTTTCACCAGCGTTTCTGGGTGAGCAAAAA
CAGGAAGGCAAAATGCCGCAAAAAAGGGAATAAGGGCGACACGGAAATGTTGAATACTCATACTCTTCCT
TTTTCAATATTATTGAAGCATTTATCAGGGTTATTGTCTCATGAGCGGATACATATTTGAATGTATTTAG
AAAAATAAACAAATAGGGGTTCCGCGCACATTTCCCCGAAAAGTGCCACCTGACGTCGACGGATCGGGAG
ATCAACTTGTTTATTGCAGCTTATAATGGTTACAAATAAAGCAATAGCATCACAAATTTCACAAATAAAG
CATTTTTTTCACTGCATTCTAGTTGTGGTTTGTCCAAACTCATCAATGTATCTTATCATGTCTGGATCAA
CTGGATAACTCAAGCTAACCAAAATCATCCCAAACTTCCCACCCCATACCCTATTACCACTGCCAATTAC
CTGTGGTTTCATTTACTCTAAACCTGTGATTCCTCTGAATTATTTTCATTTTAAAGAAATTGTATTTGTT
AAATATGTACTACAAACTTAGTAGTTGGAAGGGCTAATTCACTCCCAAAGAAGACAAGATATCCTTGATC
TGTGGATCTACCACACACAAGGCTACTTCCCTGATTAGCAGAACTACACACCAGGGCCAGGGGTCAGATA
TCCACTGACCTTTGGATGGTGCTACAAGCTAGTACCAGTTGAGCCAGATAAGGTAGAAGAGGCCAATAAA
GGAGAGAACACCAGCTTGTTACACCCTGTGAGCCTGCATGGGATGGATGACCCGGAGAGAGAAGTGTTAG
AGTGGAGGTTTGACAGCCGCCTAGCATTTCATCACGTGGCCCGAGAGCTGCATCCGGAGTACTTCAAGAA
CTGCTGATATCGAGCTTGCTACAAGGGACTTTCCGCTGGGGACTTTCCAGGGAGGCGTGGCCTGGGCGGG
ACTGGGGAGTGGCGAGCCCTCAGATCCTGCATATAAGCAGCTGCTTTTTGCCTGTACTGGGTCTCTCTGG
TTAGACCAGATCTGAGCCTGGGAGCTCTCTGGCTAACTAGGGAACCCACTGCTTAAGCCTCAATAAAGCT
TGCCTTGAGTGCTTCAAGTAGTGTGTGCCCGTCTGTTGTGTGACTCTGGTAACTAGAGATCCCTCAGACC
CTTTTAGTCAGTGTGGAAAATCTCTAGCAGTGGCGCCCGAACAGGGACTTGAAAGCGAAAGGGAAACCAG
AGGAGCTCTCTCGACGCAGGACTCGGCTTGCTGAAGCGCGCACGGCAAGAGGCGAGGGGCGGCGACTGGT
GAGTACGCCAAAAATTTTGACTAGCGGAGGCTAGAAGGAGAGAGATGGGTGCGAGAGCGTCAGTATTAAG
CGGGGGAGAATTAGATCGCGATGGGAAAAAATTCGGTTAAGGCCAGGGGGAAAGAAAAAATATAAATTAA
AACATATAGTATGGGCAAGCAGGGAGCTAGAACGATTCGCAGTTAATCCTGGCCTGTTAGAAACATCAGA
AGGCTGTAGACAAATACTGGGACAGCTACAACCATCCCTTCAGACAGGATCAGAAGAACTTAGATCATTA
TATAATACAGTAGCAACCCTCTATTGTGTGCATCAAAGGATAGAGATAAAAGACACCAAGGAAGCTTTAG
ACAAGATAGAGGAAGAGCAAAACAAAAGTAAGACCACCGCACAGCAAGCGGCCGGCCGCTGATCTTCAGA
CCTGGAGGAGGAGATATGAGGGACAATTGGAGAAGTGAATTATATAAATATAAAGTAGTAAAAATTGAAC
CATTAGGAGTAGCACCCACCAAGGCAAAGAGAAGAGTGGTGCAGAGAGAAAAAAGAGCAGTGGGAATAGG
AGCTTTGTTCCTTGGGTTCTTGGGAGCAGCAGGAAGCACTATGGGCGCAGCGTCAATGACGCTGACGGTA
CAGGCCAGACAATTATTGTCTGGTATAGTGCAGCAGCAGAACAATTTGCTGAGGGCTATTGAGGCGCAAC
AGCATCTGTTGCAACTCACAGTCTGGGGCATCAAGCAGCTCCAGGCAAGAATCCTGGCTGTGGAAAGATA
CCTAAAGGATCAACAGCTCCTGGGGATTTGGGGTTGCTCTGGAAAACTCATTTGCACCACTGCTGTGCCT
TGGAATGCTAGTTGGAGTAATAAATCTCTGGAACAGATTTGGAATCACACGACCTGGATGGAGTGGGACA
GAGAAATTAACAATTACACAAGCTTAATACACTCCTTAATTGAAGAATCGCAAAACCAGCAAGAAAAGAA
TGAACAAGAATTATTGGAATTAGATAAATGGGCAAGTTTGTGGAATTGGTTTAACATAACAAATTGGCTG
TGGTATATAAAATTATTCATAATGATAGTAGGAGGCTTGGTAGGTTTAAGAATAGTTTTTGCTGTACTTT
CTATAGTGAATAGAGTTAGGCAGGGATATTCACCATTATCGTTTCAGACCCACCTCCCAACCCCGAGGGG
ACCCGACAGGCCCGAAGGAATAGAAGAAGAAGGTGGAGAGAGAGACAGAGACAGATCCATTCGATTAGTG
AACGGATCGGCACTGCGTGCGCCAATTCTGCAGACAAATGGCAGTATTCATCCACAATTTTAAAAGAAAA
GGGGGGATTGGGGGGTACAGTGCAGGGGAAAGAATAGTAGACATAATAGCAACAGACATACAAACTAAAG
AATTACAAAAACAAATTACAAAAATTCAAAATTTTCGGGTTTATTACAGGGACAGCAGAGATCCAGTTTG
GTTAGTACCGGGCCCGCTCTAGTCCGGAATCAGTCCTGCTCCTCGGCCACGAAGTGCACGCAGTTGCCGG
CCGGGTCGCGCAGGGCGAACTCCCGCCCCCACGGCTGCTCGCCGATCTCGGTCATGGCCGGCCCGGAGGC
GTCCCGGAAGTTCGTGGACACGACCTCCGACCACTCGGCGTACAGCTCGTCCAGGCCGCGCACCCACACC
CAGGCCAGGGTGTTGTCCGGCACCACCTGGTCCTGGACCGCGCTGATGAACAGGGTC
